>Addgene plasmid #35704 | pcDNA3.1-mRFP-Syx2 | addgene partial sequence | sequence record 44624 | DsRed1-C
TACGAGCGCGCCGAGGGCCGCCACTCCACCGGCGCCGGTACCGAGCTCGGATCTGGGACAGGACCGGGCG
TCTCCGGGCGCCGAGCAGCAGCCAGGCCCAGCTCTGAGCTACCCTCCCCAGACTCCCAGCTCCTCTGGGT
CGGGGGTCATGCCCACAGCAGCGACAGCCAGGTATGCCATCATGCCGACTGCCAGCAGCTGCACCACCGG
GGGCCTCTCAACCTGTGTGAGACCTGTGATAGCAAGTTCCACAGCACCCTGCACTACGACGGCCATGTCC
GATTTGACCTGCCCCCGCAAGGCTCTGTCCTGGCCCGGAATGTTTCCACCCGGTCCTGTCCTCCCCGCAC
CAGCCCTGCTGCAGACCTGGAGGAAGAAGAGGAAGGCTGTACCGACGGAAAAGGGGACCGGAAGAGCGCC
GGCCTAAAAATCTCTAAGAAGAAAGCAAGGAGGAGACACACAGATGACCCGAGCAAGGAGTGCTTCACCT
TGAAATTCGACCTGAACGTGGACATCGAAACAGAAATTGTGCCAGCCATGAAGAAGAAGTCACTGGGGGA
AGTACTGCTGCCTGTGTTTGAGAGGAAGGGCATCGCACTGGGCAAGGTAGACATCTACCTGGATCAATCC
AACACACCCCTGTCCCTCACCTTCGAGGCCTACA
