>Addgene plasmid #35704 | pcDNA3.1-mRFP-Syx2 | addgene partial sequence | sequence record 44628 | DsRed1-C 5'-AGCTGGACATCACCTCCCACAACG-3'
TACGAGCGCGCCGAGGGCCGCCACTCCACCGGCGCCGGTACCGAGCTCGGATCTGGGACAGGACCGGGCG
TCTCCGGGCGCCGAGCAGCAGCCAGGCCCAGCTCTGAGCTACCCTCCCCAGACTCCCAGCTCCTCTGGGT
CGGGGGTCATGCCCACAGCAGCGACAGCCAGGTATGCCATCATGCCGACTGCCAGCAGCTGCACCACCGG
GGGCCTCTCAACCTGTGTGAGACCTGTGATAGCAAGTTCCACAGCACCCTGCACTACGACGGCCATGTCC
GATTTGACCTGCCCCCGCAAGGCTCTGTCCTGGCCCGGAATGTTTCCACCCGGTCCTGTCCTCCCCGCAC
CAGCCCTGCTGCAGACCTGGAGGAAGAAGAGGAAGGCTGTACCGACGGAAAAGGGGACCGGAAGAGCGCC
GGCCTAAAAATCTCTAAGAAGAAAGCAAGGAGGAGACACACAGATGACCCGAGCAAGGAGTGCTTCACCT
TGAAATTCGACCTGAACGTGGACATCGAAACAGAAATTGTGCCAGCCATGAAGAAGAAGTCACTGGGGGA
AGTACTGCTGCCTGTGTTTGAGAGGAAGGGCATCGCACTGGGCAAGGTAGACATCTACCTGGATCAATCC
AACACACCCCTGTCCCTCACCTTCGAGGCCTACAAGTTTGGAGGACACTACCTGCGGGTCAAAGC
