>Addgene plasmid #35704 | pcDNA3.1-mRFP-Syx2 | addgene partial sequence | sequence record 46355 | f1ori-R 5'-AGGGAAGAAAGCGAAAGGAG-3'
ACGCTGCGCGTAACCACCACACCCGCCGCGCTTAATGCGCCGCTACAGGGCGCGTGGGGATACCCCCTAG
AGCCCCAGCTGGTTCTTTCCGCCTCAGAAGCCATAGAGCCCACCGCATCCCCAGCATGCCTGCTATTGTC
TTCCCAATCCTCCCCCTTGCTGTCCTGCCCCACCCCACCCCCCAGAATAGAATGACACCTACTCAGACAA
TGCGATGCAATTTCCTCATTTTATTAGGAAAGGACAGTGGGAGTGGCACCTTCCAGGGTCAAGGAAGGCA
CGGGGGAGGGGCAAACAACAGATGGCTGGCAACTAGAAGGCACAGTCGAGGCTGATCAGCGAGCTCTAGC
ATTTAGGTGACACTATAGAATAGGGCCCTCTAGATGCATGCTCGAGCGGCCGCCAGTGTGATGGATATCT
GCAGAATTCCAGCACACTGGCGGCCGCTCGAGCATGCATCTAGAGGGCCCTATTCTATAGTGTCACCTAA
ATGCTAGAGCTCGCTGATCAGCCTCGACTGTGCCTTCTAGTTGCCAGCCATCTGTTGTTTGCCCCTCCCC
CGTGCCTTCCTTGACCCTGGAAGGTGCCACTC
