>Addgene plasmid #35704 | pcDNA3.1-mRFP-Syx2 | addgene partial sequence | sequence record 47916 | mPlekhg5-F2 5'-CCCCACTTCCCTTCAAGACT-3'
CAGCGCCTGTGCCTCAGACCCCCTCTCCCCAGCCCTCACCCCGCCTCCGCCGTCGCACTCCTGTCCAGCT
GCTCCCTCGCCCGCCCCGCCTGCTCAAGTCCAAATCGGAGGCTAGCCTCTTACAATTACTGTCAGGAACC
CCAGCCGCCCGTGGCGTGCCTCCAGCTCCCAGCCGCAGCCTGTCAGAACTGTGCCTGATCTCTGTGGCCC
CTGGGGTTAGGACTCAGCGCCCCCTTCAGGAAGGTGGTCCTGGCTGGAATGGTCCAGGGATGTGTGACCC
CTGCCATGGCCCTCAGTTGTCAGAATCTGAGAACAGACCTAGCCACATGACTGGGGGACCTGCAGATTCT
GCCCGAAGGAGATGCAGAGAGATGCCTTCTGGGACTATGTCCAGGGTGCAGTCTGAGCCTCCCTCAGGGG
TCTCTGCTCAACACAGGAAGCTGACCCTGGCCCAGCTCTACCGGATCAGGACCACCCTGCTGCTCAACTC
CACGCTCACTGCCTCGTGAGTGGCCCGGCCAGGGGAGGGACAGATGATTCTGTGATGGCATGGGTAGTGG
GTAGTGACAGCCATGTCTGCGACGATCAGCCTCTGGAGGCTGAATGGGAAGCAGAGCTTTCGACCCACTC
TAGTGGCTGGGCGGGCGTGGGGTATCTAGCAGGCTGGAGTGAAGGGGGGAGAGGGCTGTGGCAGAGGTGA
GGGTTTCGCTAGAACCATTTTGTGATTGCCACCAGCCAAGATGGACTTTCTTCCCACCCCTTGCAGGGAG
GTGTGAGCAGGAGACCCCTAGGGTGCCACTGAATAAGAGACAGTAGAGAGCCCTGTCCTCTGGGGATGCA
GCACCTGCTTCACCGC
