[The description below was written by a language model from this plasmid's Addgene catalogue record.]
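Description:
pcDNA3.1-mRFP-Syx2 is a mammalian expression plasmid built on a pcDNA3.1 backbone that already carries the monomeric red fluorescent protein mRFP (backbone about 5.5 kb without insert). It is propagated in E. coli as a high-copy plasmid under ampicillin selection, and it carries a neomycin resistance marker so that transfected mammalian cells can be selected with G418 to obtain stable lines.

The insert is a roughly 3.2 kb mouse cDNA encoding Syx2, a form of the synectin-binding RhoA exchange factor Syx, the product of the Plekhg5 gene. Expression is driven by the strong constitutive CMV promoter, and the coding sequence is fused downstream of the backbone-encoded mRFP, so the protein is produced with an N-terminal red fluorescent tag that allows its abundance and subcellular distribution to be followed by fluorescence microscopy. The insert was placed by restriction cloning, but the record does not state the sites used. Relative to the reference protein sequence the clone carries an R205K substitution. The depositor notes that this reflects the original mouse cDNA clone rather than a cloning error or a deliberately engineered change.

The associated study concerns a PDZ-binding motif as a determinant of Rho guanine exchange factor function and cell phenotype, so the construct is suited to expressing and visualising tagged Syx2 in mammalian cells to examine its localisation and effects on cell behaviour. The record does not spell out how Syx2 differs from other Syx forms, and no feature table is provided, so further backbone elements cannot be confirmed here.
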