Addgene plasmid #35704: pcDNA3.1-mRFP-Syx2
Depositing lab: Arie Horowitz. Depositing organization: Dartmouth College and Medical School. Publication: A PDZ-binding motif as a critical determinant of Rho guanine exchange factor function and cell phenotype. Liu M, Horowitz A. Mol Biol Cell. 2006 Apr;17(4):1880-7. Epub 2006 Feb 8. 10.1091/mbc.e06-01-0002 PubMed 16467373.
Backbone
  Vector backbone: pcDNA3.1-mRFP
  Backbone size w/o insert (bp): 5500
  Vector type: Mammalian Expression
  Selectable markers: Neomycin (select with G418)
Growth in bacteria
  Bacterial resistance: Ampicillin, 100 μg/mL
  Growth temperature: 37°C
  Growth strain: DH5alpha
  Copy number: High Copy
Gene/Insert
  Gene/Insert name: Syx2 (alt name: synectin-binding RhoA ex-change factor)
  Species: M. musculus (mouse)
  Insert size (bp): 3213
  Mutation: R205K
  Entrez Gene: Plekhg5 (a.k.a. Syx)
  Promoter: CMV
  Tag / fusion protein: mRFP (N terminal on backbone)
  Cloning method: Restriction Enzyme; 5′ cloning site NA (unknown if destroyed); 3′ cloning site NA (unknown if destroyed)
  Sequencing primers: 5′ RFP-F
Terms and licenses: Academic/Nonprofit Terms; Industry Terms: Not Available to Industry
Depositor comments: This construct contains a R205K mutation when compared to GenBank ID NP_001004156.1 This mutation reflects the sequence of the original mouse cDNA clone and was not introduced erroneously. The plasmid is exactly as described in the associated publication.
How to cite: pcDNA3.1-mRFP-Syx2 was a gift from Arie Horowitz (Addgene plasmid # 35704 ; http://n2t.net/addgene:35704 ; RRID:Addgene_35704)
